>Addgene plasmid #53346 | GST-PRDM16 1-223 | addgene partial sequence | sequence record 86529 | pGEX5 5'-GGGCTGGCAAGCCACGTTTGGTG-3'
CTCAATGGATCTGGTTCGCGTGGATCCCGATCCAAGGCGAGGGCGAGGAAGCTAGCCAAAAGTGACGGTG
ACGTTGTAAATAATATGTATGAACCTGACCCGGACCTGCTGGCCGGCCAGAGTGCCGAGGAGGAGACCGA
AGACGGCATCCTGTCCCCCATCCCCATGGGGCCACCGTCCCCCTTCCCCACCAGCGAGGACTTCACTCCC
AAGGAGGGCTCGCCCTATGAGGCTCCTGTCTACATTCCTGAAGACATTCCAATCCCACCAGACTTCGAGC
TACGAGAGTCCTCCATACCAGGAGCTGGCCTGGGGATCTGGGCCAAGCGGAAGATGGAAATCGGGGAGAG
GTTTGGCCCCTACGTGGTGACGCCCCGGGCCGCACTGAAGGAGGCCGACTTTGGATGGGAGCAGATGCTG
ACGGATACAGAGGTGTCATCCCAGGAGAGCTGCATCAAAAAGCAGATCTCTGAAGACTTGGGTAGCGAGA
AGTTCTGCGTGGATGCCAATCAGGCGGGGTCTGGCAGCTGGCTCAAGTACATCCGTGTAGCGTGTTCCTG
TGATGACCAAAACCTCGCCATGTGTCAGATCAACGAACAGATTTACTATAAAGTCATTAAGGACATCGAG
CCTGGAGAGGAACTGTTGGTGCATGTGAAAGAAGGTGCCTACTCCTTGGGTGTCATGGCCCCCTGACTCG
AGCGGCCGCATCGTGACTGACTGACGATCTGCCTCGCGCGTTTCGGTGATGACGGTGAAAACCTCTGACA
CATGCAGCTCCCGGAGACGGTCACAGCTTGTCTGTAAGCGGATGCCGGGAGCAGACAAGCCCGTCAGGGC
GCGTCAGCGGGTGTTGGCGGGTGTCGGGGCGCANCCATGACCCAGTCACGTAGCGATAGCGGAGTGTATA
ATTCTTGAAGACGAAAGGGCCTCGTGATACNCCTATTTTTATAGGTTAATGTCATGATAATAATGGTTTT
CTTNAAACGTCAGGTGGCACTTTTCGGGGAAATGTGCCCGGAAACCCCTATTTGTTTATTTTTCTAAATA
CATTCAAATATGTATCC
