[The description below was written by a language model from this plasmid's Addgene catalogue record.]
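Description:
GST-PRDM16 1-223 is a bacterial expression plasmid built on the pGEX4T-2 backbone (about 4.97 kb without insert), designed to produce an N-terminal fragment of mouse PRDM16 (PR domain containing 16) as a glutathione S-transferase fusion in E. coli. It is maintained as a high-copy plasmid under ampicillin selection. No feature table accompanies the record, so individual backbone elements such as the replication origin are not itemised. The restriction sites used to insert the fragment are recorded as unknown.

The insert encodes amino acids 1–223 of mouse PRDM16, placed downstream of and fused to the backbone-encoded GST, so that the tag sits at the N terminus of the fusion protein. Expression is driven by the tac promoter, a hybrid trp/lac promoter that gives strong transcription in E. coli and is normally induced with IPTG. The GST moiety allows one-step affinity capture of the fusion on glutathione resin. Vectors of the pGEX-4T series generally carry a thrombin cleavage site between GST and the cloned protein, though this record does not list it.

The stated purpose is bacterial expression of a PRDM16 fragment. A truncation of this kind is typically one of a set of GST-tagged pieces used in pull-down or in vitro binding assays to map which region of a protein contacts its partners. That use fits the associated work on a PRDM16/CtBP transcriptional complex regulating brown and white fat gene programs, but the record does not specify the experiments in which this particular fragment was used.
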