Addgene plasmid #53346: GST-PRDM16 1-223
Purpose: bacterial expression of mouse PRDM16 fragment
Depositing lab: Shingo Kajimura & Bruce Spiegelman. Depositing organization: Dana-Farber Cancer Institute. Publication: Regulation of the brown and white fat gene programs through a PRDM16/CtBP transcriptional complex. Kajimura S, Seale P, Tomaru T, Erdjument-Bromage H, Cooper MP, Ruas JL, Chin S, Tempst P, Lazar MA, Spiegelman BM. Genes Dev. 2008 May 15;22(10):1397-409. doi: 10.1101/gad.1666108. PubMed 18483224.
Backbone
  Vector backbone: pGEX4T-2
  Backbone manufacturer: GE Healthcare
  Backbone size w/o insert (bp): 4970
  Vector type: Bacterial Expression
Growth in bacteria
  Bacterial resistance: Ampicillin, 100 μg/mL
  Growth temperature: 37°C
  Growth strain: DH5alpha
  Copy number: High Copy
Gene/Insert
  Gene/Insert name: PRDM16 (alt name: PR domain containing 16)
  Species: M. musculus (mouse)
  Mutation: aa 1-223
  Entrez Gene: Prdm16 (a.k.a. 5730557K01Rik, csp1, mel1)
  Promoter: tac
  Tag / fusion protein: GST (N terminal on backbone)
  Cloning method: Restriction Enzyme; 5′ cloning site unknown (unknown if destroyed); 3′ cloning site unknown (unknown if destroyed)
  Sequencing primers: 5′ pGEX5'; 3′ pGEX3'
Terms and licenses: Academic/Nonprofit Terms; Industry Terms: Not Available to Industry
How to cite: GST-PRDM16 1-223 was a gift from Shingo Kajimura & Bruce Spiegelman (Addgene plasmid # 53346 ; http://n2t.net/addgene:53346 ; RRID:Addgene_53346)
